Addgene plasmid #228831: pACEBac1_Strep-Psc-BICD2(1-710)
Purpose: Insect cell expression of truncated BICD2 (aa 1-710)
Depositing lab: Andrew Carter. Depositing organization: MRC Laboratory of Molecular Biology. Publication: The intracellular bacterium Orientia tsutsugamushi hijacks the adaptor protein BICD2 for dynein-based motility. Manigrasso G, Saharat K, Kullapanich C, Boulanger J, Morgan TE, Kramer H, Salje J, Carter AP. bioRxiv 2024.04.11.589026 10.1101/2024.04.11.589026.
Backbone
  Vector backbone: pACEBac1
  Vector type: Insect Expression
Growth in bacteria
  Bacterial resistance: Gentamicin, 10 μg/mL
  Growth temperature: 37°C
  Growth strain: DH5alpha
  Copy number: High Copy
Gene/Insert
  Gene/Insert name: BICD2
  Species: M. musculus (mouse)
  Mutation: aa 1-710
  Entrez Gene: Bicd2
  Tag / fusion protein: Strep (N terminal on insert)
  Cloning method: Gibson Cloning
Terms and licenses: Academic/Nonprofit Terms; Industry Terms: Not Available to Industry
Depositor comments: Please visit https://doi.org/10.1101/2024.04.11.589026 for bioRxiv preprint.
How to cite: pACEBac1_Strep-Psc-BICD2(1-710) was a gift from Andrew Carter (Addgene plasmid # 228831 ; http://n2t.net/addgene:228831 ; RRID:Addgene_228831)
