[The description below was written by a language model from this plasmid's Addgene catalogue record and pLannotate feature annotations shown in this document.]
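Description:
pACEBac1_Strep-Psc-BICD2(1-710) is a baculovirus transfer (donor) plasmid built on the pACEBac1 backbone for producing a truncated mouse BICD2 protein in insect cells. In bacteria it replicates from a high-copy ColE1/pUC-type origin and is selected with gentamicin, conferred by the aacC1 gentamicin acetyltransferase gene, which is driven by a class 1 integron Pc promoter. The sequenced record is 5,089 nt.

The expression cassette places the Bicd2 coding region for residues 1-710, annotated as a fragment of the mouse protein, downstream of the very late polyhedrin promoter of Autographa californica nucleopolyhedrovirus. An SV40 polyadenylation signal terminates the transcript. The catalogue lists an N-terminal Strep tag for affinity purification. "Psc" in the name probably refers to a PreScission protease cleavage site between tag and insert, but neither element is annotated in the feature table and the record does not define the abbreviation. The short hits to large T antigen, SET1 and YPR2 look like incidental matches to backbone or SV40 sequence rather than functional coding regions.

Tn7L and Tn7R ends bracket the gentamicin marker and the expression cassette, leaving the plasmid origin outside. Tn7 transposition can therefore move that segment into a bacmid in a suitable E. coli host, generating recombinant baculovirus DNA for infecting insect cells. A single loxP site upstream of the promoter allows Cre-mediated fusion with compatible donor plasmids to assemble multi-gene constructs.

BICD2 is an adaptor that links cytoplasmic dynein and dynactin to cargo and activates processive motility. The stated purpose is insect cell expression of this truncated form, and the associated study examines how the bacterium Orientia tsutsugamushi uses BICD2 for dynein-based movement.
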