Features (pLannotate 1.2.2; 12 found; start..end, strand, type, name):
      3..62      -  CDS            YPR2_ECOLX (fragment): Protein predicted: Swiss-Prot protein existence level 4. From Escherichia coli.
     66..99      +  protein_bind   loxP: Cre-mediated recombination occurs in the 8-bp core sequence (GCATACAT). Cre recombinase
    176..267     +  promoter       polyhedrin promoter: polh from Autographa californica; promoter for the baculovirus polyhedrin gene
    428..2557    +  CDS            Bicd2 (fragment): BICD2_MOUSE - Also known as Kiaa0699. Experimental evidence at protein level: Swiss-Prot protein existence level 1. Acts as an adapter protein linking the dynein motor complex to various cargos and converts dynein from a non-processive to a highly processive motor in the presence of dynactin. Facilitates and stabilizes the interaction between dynein and dynactin and activates dynein processivity (the ability to move along a microtubule for a long distance without falling off the track) (PubMed:11483508, PubMed:25035494, PubMed:24986880, PubMed:22956769). Facilitates the binding of RAB6A to the
   2605..2688    +  CDS            large T antigen (fragment): large T antigen from SV40 (simian virus 40)
   2711..2845    +  polyA_signal   SV40 poly(A) signal: SV40 polyadenylation signal
   2874..2923    +  CDS            SET1 (fragment): solubility-enhancement tag derived from T7 phage gene 10B
   2966..3131    -  mobile_element Tn7L: mini-Tn7 element (left end of the Tn7 transposon) Tn7
   3321..3909    +  rep_origin     ori: high-copy-number ColE1/pMB1/pBR322/pUC origin of replication
   4044..4267    -  mobile_element Tn7R: mini-Tn7 element (right end of the Tn7 transposon) Tn7
   4334..4867    -  CDS            GmR: gentamycin acetyltransferase; aacC1; confers resistance to gentamycin
   5056..5084    -  promoter       Pc promoter: intI1 (promoter lies within the coding sequence); class 1 integron promoter
>Addgene plasmid #228831 | pACEBac1_Strep-Psc-BICD2(1-710) | addgene full sequence | sequence record 456096 | Addgene NGS Result
TTCGTGCCTTCATCCGTTTCCACGGTGTGCGTCACCCGGCAACCTTGGGCAGCAGCGAAGTCGCCATAAC
TTCGTATAGCATACATTATACGAAGTTATCTGTAACTATAACGGTCCTAAGGTAGCGAGTTTAAACACTA
GTATCGATTCGCGACCTACTCCGGAATATTAATAGATCATGGAGATAATTAAAATGATAACCATCTCGCA
AATAAATAAGTATTTTACTGTTTTCGTAACAGTTTTGTAATAAAAAAACCTATAAATATTCCGGATTATT
CATACCGTCCCACCATCGGGCGCGGATCCCTCGAGCATGTGGTCACATCCGCAGTTTGAAAAAGGTAGCG
CAGGTAGTGCAGCAGGTAGCGGTGCAGGTTGGAGCCATCCTCAGTTTGAGAAACTGGAAGTTCTGTTTCA
GGGTCCGATGTCAGCTCCATCAGAAGAAGAGGAATATGCTAGGTTGGTCATGGAAGCCCAGCCCGAGTGG
CTCAGGGCTGAAGTTAAGCGCCTGTCTCACGAGCTCGCCGAGACAACCAGAGAGAAGATCCAAGCAGCTG
AATATGGCCTCGCTGTTTTGGAGGAGAAACACCAACTGAAACTCCAGTTCGAGGAGCTGGAGGTTGACTA
CGAGGCCATTAGGTCAGAAATGGAGCAACTGAAAGAAGCCTTCGGCCAAGCACATACCAATCATAAGAAG
GTTGCCGCAGACGGAGAGTCCAGAGAAGAATCACTGATCCAGGAGTCTGCTAGCAAGGAGCAGTATTACG
TGAGGAAAGTCCTGGAGCTGCAGACCGAGTTGAAGCAACTCAGGAACGTTCTGACCAACACCCAATCTGA
AAACGAGAGATTGACAAGCGTGGCCCAAGAGCTCAAGGAAATCAATCAGAACGTCGAGATTCAACGCGGT
AGATTGAGGGACGACATCAAAGAATACAAATTCAGGGAGGCAAGACTCCTCCAAGACTACTCAGAGCTGG
AAGAGGAGAACATCTCTCTGCAGAAACAAGTCTCAGTGCTCAGGCAAAATCAGGTGGAGTTCGAAGGACT
GAAGCACGAAATCAAGCGCCTCGAAGAGGAGACAGAGTACCTGAACTCCCAACTGGAGGACGCTATCAGA
CTGAAGGAGATTTCAGAAAGACAGCTCGAAGAAGCCCTGGAAACACTGAAGACAGAAAGGGAGCAGAAGA
ATAACCTCCGCAAGGAGTTGAGCCACTATATGTCTATCAACGATTCCTTCTACACTTCACATCTCCAGGT
CAGCTTGGACGGACTGAAGTTCAGCGACGACACTGTTACCGCCGAGCCCAACAATGATGCCGAAGCTCTC
GTGAACGGATTCGAACATAGCGGCCTGGTCAAATCCTCATTGGATAACAAGACTAGCACTCCACGCAAGG
ATGGTCTGGCTCCTCCCTCTCCTTCCTTGGTGTCCGATCTGTTGAGCGAGTTGCACATCAGCGAAATCCA
GAAGCTCAAGCAGCAGCTCGTCCAAATGGAGCGCGAGAAGGTGGGTCTGCTGGCCACATTGCAAGATACT
CAGAAACAGTTGGAGCAGGCTAGAGGTACCTTGTCAGAGCAGCATGAGAAGGTGAACAGGTTGACCGAGA
ATCTGAGCGCTCTGAGGCGCCTCCAGGCTGGTAAGGAGCGCCAAACTTCTTTGGACAATGAGAAAGATCG
CGATTCTCACGAGGACGGAGACTACTACGAAGTTGATATCAATGGACCCGAGATCCTCGCATGCAAATAC
CATGTCGCTGTGGCTGAGGCCGGCGAGTTGCGCGAGCAGTTGAAGGCTTTGCGCTCTACCCACGAGGCCA
GAGAGGCACAGCACGCTGAGGAGAAAGGACGCTATGAGGCAGAAGGTCAGGCCCTGACAGAGAAGATCAG
CCTCCTGGAGAAAGCCTCACACCAGGATAGGGAGCTGCTCGCACATCTCGAAAAGGAGCTCAAGAAGGTG
TCTGATGTCGCCGGAGAGACACAGGGCTCCTTGAATGTCGCTCAGGACGAGCTCGTGACCTTCTCCGAGG
AACTCGCTAACCTGTACCATCACGTGTGCATGTGCAACAACGAGACTCCCAACAGGGTCATGCTGGACTA
TTATCGCGAAGGACAGGGCAAAGCCGGACGCACTAGCCCAGAGGGTAGGGGAAGGAGATCACCTGTTTTG
CTCCCTAAGGGTCTGCTGGCAACAGAAGTTGGTAGGGCCGATGGCGGCACAGGAGATAATTCACCAAGCC
CCTCCAGCTCTCTGCCATCCCCATTGTCCGACCCCAGACGCGAGCCAATGAATATCTATAACTTGATCGC
TATTATCAGAGATCAGATTAAGCACCTGCAAGCCGCTGTTGACCGCACCACCGAGCTCTCTCGCCAAAGA
ATTGCTTCTCAAGAGTTGGGTCCAGCCGTTGATAAGGACAAGGAAGCTCTCATGGAGGAAATCCTGAAAC
TCAAGTCTCTGCTGTCCACCAAGAGGGAGCAGATTACCACCCTGCGCACTGTCCTGAAGGCTAACAAACA
GACAGCCGAGGTCGCTCTCGCTAACTTGAAGTCCAAATAATCTAGAGCCTGCAGTCTCGACAAGCTTGTC
GAGAAGTACTAGAGGATCATAATCAGCCATACCACATTTGTAGAGGTTTTACTTGCTTTAAAAAACCTCC
CACACCTCCCCCTGAACCTGAAACATAAAATGAATGCAATTGTTGTTGTTAACTTGTTTATTGCAGCTTA
TAATGGTTACAAATAAAGCAATAGCATCACAAATTTCACAAATAAAGCATTTTTTTCACTGCATTCTAGT
TGTGGTTTGTCCAAACTCATCAATGTATCTTATCATGTCTGGATCTGATCACTGCTTGAGCCTAGAAGAT
CCGGCTGCTAACAAAGCCCGAAAGGAAGCTGAGTTGGCTGCTGCCACCGCTGAGCAATAACTATCATAAC
CCCTAGGGTATACCCATCTAATTGGAACCAGATAAGTGAAATCTAGTTCCAAACTATTTTGTCATTTTTA
ATTTTCGTATTAGCTTACGACGCTACACCCAGTTCCCATCTATTTTGTCACTCTTCCCTAAATAATCCTT
AAAAACTCCATTTCCACCCCTCCCAGTTCCCAACTATTTTGTCCGCCCACAACCGGTTGACTTGGGTCAA
CTGTCAGACCAAGTTTACTCATATATACTTTAGATTGATTTAAAACTTCATTTTTAATTTAAAAGGATCT
AGGTGAAGATCCTTTTTGATAATCTCATGACCAAAATCCCTTAACGTGAGTTTTCGTTCCACTGAGCGTC
AGACCCCGTAGAAAAGATCAAAGGATCTTCTTGAGATCCTTTTTTTCTGCGCGTAATCTGCTGCTTGCAA
ACAAAAAAACCACCGCTACCAGCGGTGGTTTGTTTGCCGGATCAAGAGCTACCAACTCTTTTTCCGAAGG
TAACTGGCTTCAGCAGAGCGCAGATACCAAATACTGTTCTTCTAGTGTAGCCGTAGTTAGGCCACCACTT
CAAGAACTCTGTAGCACCGCCTACATACCTCGCTCTGCTAATCCTGTTACCAGTGGCTGCTGCCAGTGGC
GATAAGTCGTGTCTTACCGGGTTGGACTCAAGACGATAGTTACCGGATAAGGCGCAGCGGTCGGGCTGAA
CGGGGGGTTCGTGCACACAGCCCAGCTTGGAGCGAACGACCTACACCGAACTGAGATACCTACAGCGTGA
GCTATGAGAAAGCGCCACGCTTCCCGAAGGGAGAAAGGCGGACAGGTATCCGGTAAGCGGCAGGGTCGGA
ACAGGAGAGCGCACGAGGGAGCTTCCAGGGGGAAACGCCTGGTATCTTTATAGTCCTGTCGGGTTTCGCC
ACCTCTGACTTGAGCGTCGATTTTTGTGATGCTCGTCAGGGGGGCGGAGCCTATGGAAAAACGCCAGCAA
CGCGGCCTTTTTACGGTTCCTGGCCTTTTGCTGGCCTTTTGCTCACATGTTCTTTCCTGCGTTATCCCCT
GATTGACTTGGGTCGCTCTTCCTGTGGATGCGCAGATGCCCTGCGTAAGCGGGTGTGGGCGGACAATAAA
GTCTTAAACTGAACAAAATAGATCTAAACTATGACAATAAAGTCTTAAACTAGACAGAATAGTTGTAAAC
TGAAATCAGTCCAGTTATGCTGTGAAAAAGCATACTGGACTTTTGTTATGGCTAAAGCAAACTCTTCATT
TTCTGAAGTGCAAATTGCCCGTCGTATTAAAGAGGGGCGTGGCCAAGGGCATGTAAAGACTATATTCGCG
GCGTTGTGACAATTTACCGAACAACTCCGCGGCCGGGAAGCCGATCTCGGCTTGAACGAATTGTTAGGTG
GCGGTACTTGGGTCGATATCAAAGTGCATCACTTCTTCCCGTATGCCCAACTTTGTATAGAGAGCCACTG
CGGGATCGTCACCGTAATCTGCTTGCACGTAGATCACATAAGCACCAAGCGCGTTGGCCTCATGCTTGAG
GAGATTGATGAGCGCGGTGGCAATGCCCTGCCTCCGGTGCTCGCCGGAGACTGCGAGATCATAGATATAG
ATCTCACTACGCGGCTGCTCAAACTTGGGCAGAACGTAAGCCGCGAGAGCGCCAACAACCGCTTCTTGGT
CGAAGGCAGCAAGCGCGATGAATGTCTTACTACGGAGCAAGTTCCCGAGGTAATCGGAGTCCGGCTGATG
TTGGGAGTAGGTGGCTACGTCTCCGAACTCACGACCGAAAAGATCAAGAGCAGCCCGCATGGATTTGACT
TGGTCAGGGCCGAGCCTACATGTGCGAATGATGCCCATACTTGAGCCACCTAACTTTGTTTTAGGGCGAC
TGCCCTGCTGCGTAACATCGTTGCTGCTGCGTAACATCGTTGCTGCTCCATAACATCAAACATCGACCCA
CGGCGTAACGCGCTTGCTGCTTGGATGCCCGAGGCATAGACTGTACAAAAAAACAGTCATAACAAGCCAT
GAAAACCGCCACTGCGCCGTTACCACCGCTGCGTTCGGTCAAGGTTCTGGACCAGTTGCGTGAGCGCATA
CGCTACTTGCATTACAGTTTACGAACCGAACAGGCTTATGTCAACTGGG
